>Addgene plasmid #73096 | GlycophorinC-CD4d3+4-bio | depositor full sequence | sequence record 134736 | GlycophorinC-CD4d3+4-bio sequence 6758 bps
GTCGACCTCCATCACGGCCTATAAGAGTGAGGGGGAGTCAGCGGAGTTCTCCTTCCCACTCAACCTTGGA
GAGGAAAGCCTGCAGGGAGAGTTGAGATGGAAGGCAGAGAAGGCTCCTTCTTCCCAGTCCTGGATCACCT
TCTCCCTAAAGAACCAAAAGGTGTCTGTGCAGAAGTCTACTAGCAACCCCAAGTTCCAGCTGTCCGAAAC
GCTCCCACTCACCCTTCAGATACCCCAGGTCTCCCTTCAGTTTGCTGGTTCTGGCAACCTGACCCTGACT
CTGGACAGAGGGATACTGTATCAGGAAGTGAACCTGGTGGTGATGAAAGTGACTCAGCCCGACAGCAACA
CTTTGACCTGTGAGGTGATGGGACCCACCTCACCCAAGATGAGACTGATCTTGAAGCAGGAGAATCAGGA
GGCCAGGGTCTCCAGGCAGGAGAAAGTGATTCAAGTGCAGGCCCCTGAAGCAGGGGTGTGGCAATGTCTA
CTGAGTGAAGGTGAAGAGGTCAAGATGGACTCCAAGATCCAGGTTTTATCCAAAGGGTTGAATTCCGGAT
CACTGCATCATATTCTGGATGCACAGAAAATGGTGTGGAATCATCGTTAAGTCTAGACACGTGATTAATT
AAGGATCCCCCGACCTCGACCTCTGGCTAATAAAGGAAATTTATTTTCATTGCAATAGTGTGTTGGAATT
TTTTGTGTCTCTCACTCGGAAGGACATATGGGAGGGCAAATCATTTGGTCGAGATCCCTCGGAGATCTCT
AGCTAGAGGATCGATCCCCGCCCCGGACGAACTAAACCTGACTACGACATCTCTGCCCCTTCTTCGCGGG
GCAGTGCATGTAATCCCTTCAGTTGGTTGGTACAACTTGCCAACTGGGCCCTGTTCCACATGTGACACGG
GGGGGGACCAAACACAAAGGGGTTCTCTGACTGTAGTTGACATCCTTATAAATGGATGTGCACATTTGCC
AACACTGAGTGGCTTTCATCCTGGAGCAGACTTTGCAGTCTGTGGACTGCAACACAACATTGCCTTTATG
TGTAACTCTTGGCTGAAGCTCTTACACCAATGCTGGGGGACATGTACCTCCCAGGGGCCCAGGAAGACTA
CGGGAGGCTACACCAACGTCAATCAGAGGGGCCTGTGTAGCTACCGATAAGCGGACCCTCAAGAGGGCAT
TAGCAATAGTGTTTATAAGGCCCCCTTGTTAACCCTAAACGGGTAGCATATGCTTCCCGGGTAGTAGTAT
ATACTATCCAGACTAACCCTAATTCAATAGCATATGTTACCCAACGGGAAGCATATGCTATCGAATTAGG
GTTAGTAAAAGGGTCCTAAGGAACAGCGATATCTCCCACCCCATGAGCTGTCACGGTTTTATTTACATGG
GGTCAGGATTCCACGAGGGTAGTGAACCATTTTAGTCACAAGGGCAGTGGCTGAAGATCAAGGAGCGGGC
AGTGAACTCTCCTGAATCTTCGCCTGCTTCTTCATTCTCCTTCGTTTAGCTAATAGAATAACTGCTGAGT
TGTGAACAGTAAGGTGTATGTGAGGTGCTCGAAAACAAGGTTTCAGGTGACGCCCCCAGAATAAAATTTG
GACGGGGGGTTCAGTGGTGGCATTGTGCTATGACACCAATATAACCCTCACAAACCCCTTGGGCAATAAA
TACTAGTGTAGGAATGAAACATTCTGAATATCTTTAACAATAGAAATCCATGGGGTGGGGACAAGCCGTA
AAGACTGGATGTCCATCTCACACGAATTTATGGCTATGGGCAACACATAATCCTAGTGCAATATGATACT
GGGGTTATTAAGATGTGTCCCAGGCAGGGACCAAGACAGGTGAACCATGTTGTTACACTCTATTTGTAAC
AAGGGGAAAGAGAGTGGACGCCGACAGCAGCGGACTCCACTGGTTGTCTCTAACACCCCCGAAAATTAAA
CGGGGCTCCACGCCAATGGGGCCCATAAACAAAGACAAGTGGCCACTCTTTTTTTTGAAATTGTGGAGTG
GGGGCACGCGTCAGCCCCCACACGCCGCCCTGCGGTTTTGGACTGTAAAATAAGGGTGTAATAACTTGGC
TGATTGTAACCCCGCTAACCACTGCGGTCAAACCACTTGCCCACAAAACCACTAATGGCACCCCGGGGAA
TACCTGCATAAGTAGGTGGGCGGGCCAAGATAGGGGCGCGATTGCTGCGATCTGGAGGACAAATTACACA
CACTTGCGCCTGAGCGCCAAGCACAGGGTTGTTGGTCCTCATATTCACGAGGTCGCTGAGAGCACGGTGG
GCTAATGTTGCCATGGGTAGCATATACTACCCAAATATCTGGATAGCATATGCTATCCTAATCTATATCT
GGGTAGCATAGGCTATCCTAATCTATATCTGGGTAGCATATGCTATCCTAATCTATATCTGGGTAGTATA
TGCTATCCTAATTTATATCTGGGTAGCATAGGCTATCCTAATCTATATCTGGGTAGCATATGCTATCCTA
ATCTATATCTGGGTAGTATATGCTATCCTAATCTGTATCCGGGTAGCATATGCTATCCTAATAGAGATTA
GGGTAGTATATGCTATCCTAATTTATATCTGGGTAGCATATACTACCCAAATATCTGGATAGCATATGCT
ATCCTAATCTATATCTGGGTAGCATATGCTATCCTAATCTATATCTGGGTAGCATAGGCTATCCTAATCT
ATATCTGGGTAGCATATGCTATCCTAATCTATATCTGGGTAGTATATGCTATCCTAATTTATATCTGGGT
AGCATAGGCTATCCTAATCTATATCTGGGTAGCATATGCTATCCTAATCTATATCTGGGTAGTATATGCT
ATCCTAATCTGTATCCGGGTAGCATATGCTATCCTCATGATAAGCTGTCAAACATGAGAATTTTCTTGAA
GACGAAAGGGCCTCGTGATACGCCTATTTTTATAGGTTAATGTCATGATAATAATGGTTTCTTAGACGTC
AGGTGGCACTTTTCGGGGAAATGTGCGCGGAACCCCTATTTGTTTATTTTTCTAAATACATTCAAATATG
TATCCGCTCATGAGACAATAACCCTGATAAATGCTTCAATAATATTGAAAAAGGAAGAGTATGAGTATTC
AACATTTCCGTGTCGCCCTTATTCCCTTTTTTGCGGCATTTTGCCTTCCTGTTTTTGCTCACCCAGAAAC
GCTGGTGAAAGTAAAAGATGCTGAAGATCAGTTGGGTGCACGAGTGGGTTACATCGAACTGGATCTCAAC
AGCGGTAAGATCCTTGAGAGTTTTCGCCCCGAAGAACGTTTTCCAATGATGAGCACTTTTAAAGTTCTGC
TATGTGGCGCGGTATTATCCCGTGTTGACGCCGGGCAAGAGCAACTCGGTCGCCGCATACACTATTCTCA
GAATGACTTGGTTGAGTACTCACCAGTCACAGAAAAGCATCTTACGGATGGCATGACAGTAAGAGAATTA
TGCAGTGCTGCCATAACCATGAGTGATAACACTGCGGCCAACTTACTTCTGACAACGATCGGAGGACCGA
AGGAGCTAACCGCTTTTTTGCACAACATGGGGGATCATGTAACTCGCCTTGATCGTTGGGAACCGGAGCT
GAATGAAGCCATACCAAACGACGAGCGTGACACCACGATGCCTGCAGCAATGGCAACAACGTTGCGCAAA
CTATTAACTGGCGAACTACTTACTCTAGCTTCCCGGCAACAATTAATAGACTGGATGGAGGCGGATAAAG
TTGCAGGACCACTTCTGCGCTCGGCCCTTCCGGCTGGCTGGTTTATTGCTGATAAATCTGGAGCCGGTGA
GCGTGGGTCTCGCGGTATCATTGCAGCACTGGGGCCAGATGGTAAGCCCTCCCGTATCGTAGTTATCTAC
ACGACGGGGAGTCAGGCAACTATGGATGAACGAAATAGACAGATCGCTGAGATAGGTGCCTCACTGATTA
AGCATTGGTAACTGTCAGACCAAGTTTACTCATATATACTTTAGATTGATTTAAAACTTCATTTTTAATT
TAAAAGGATCTAGGTGAAGATCCTTTTTGATAATCTCATGACCAAAATCCCTTAACGTGAGTTTTCGTTC
CACTGAGCGTCAGACCCCGTAGAAAAGATCAAAGGATCTTCTTGAGATCCTTTTTTTCTGCGCGTAATCT
GCTGCTTGCAAACAAAAAAACCACCGCTACCAGCGGTGGTTTGTTTGCCGGATCAAGAGCTACCAACTCT
TTTTCCGAAGGTAACTGGCTTCAGCAGAGCGCAGATACCAAATACTGTTCTTCTAGTGTAGCCGTAGTTA
GGCCACCACTTCAAGAACTCTGTAGCACCGCCTACATACCTCGCTCTGCTAATCCTGTTACCAGTGGCTG
CTGCCAGTGGCGATAAGTCGTGTCTTACCGGGTTGGACTCAAGACGATAGTTACCGGATAAGGCGCAGCG
GTCGGGCTGAACGGGGGGTTCGTGCACACAGCCCAGCTTGGAGCGAACGACCTACACCGAACTGAGATAC
CTACAGCGTGAGCTATGAGAAAGCGCCACGCTTCCCGAAGGGAGAAAGGCGGACAGGTATCCGGTAAGCG
GCAGGGTCGGAACAGGAGAGCGCACGAGGGAGCTTCCAGGGGGAAACGCCTGGTATCTTTATAGTCCTGT
CGGGTTTCGCCACCTCTGACTTGAGCGTCGATTTTTGTGATGCTCGTCAGGGGGGCGGAGCCTATGGAAA
AACGCCAGCAACGCGGCCTTTTTACGGTTCCTGGCCTTTTGCTGGCCTTTTGCTCACATGTTCTTTCCTG
CGTTATCCCCTGATTCTGTGGATAACCGTATTACCGCCTTTGAGTGAGCTGATACCGCTCGCCGCAGCCG
AACGACCGAGCGCAGCGAGTCAGTGAGCGAGGAAGCGGAAGAGCGCCCAATACGCAAACCGCCTCTCCCC
GCGCGTTGGCCGATTCATTAATGCAGCTGGCACGACAGGTTTCCCGACTGGAAAGCGGGCAGTGAGCGCA
ACGCAATTAATGTGAGTTAGCTCACTCATTAGGCACCCCAGGCTTTACACTTTATGCTTCCGGCTCGTAT
GTTGTGTGGAATTGTGAGCGGATAACAATTTCACACAGGAAACAGCTATGACCATGATTACGCCAAGCTC
TAGCTAGAGGTCGACCAATTCTCATGTTTGACAGCTTATCATCGCAGATCCGGGCAACGTTGTTGCCATT
GCTGCAGGCGCAGAACTGGTAGGTATGGAAGATCTATACATTGAATCAATATTGGCAATTAGCCATATTA
GTCATTGGTTATATAGCATAAATCAATATTGGCTATTGGCCATTGCATACGTTGTATCTATATCATAATA
TGTACATTTATATTGGCTCATGTCCAATATGACCGCCATGTTGACATTGATTATTGACTAGTTATTAATA
GTAATCAATTACGGGGTCATTAGTTCATAGCCCATATATGGAGTTCCGCGTTACATAACTTACGGTAAAT
GGCCCGCCTGGCTGACCGCCCAACGACCCCCGCCCATTGACGTCAATAATGACGTATGTTCCCATAGTAA
CGCCAATAGGGACTTTCCATTGACGTCAATGGGTGGAGTATTTACGGTAAACTGCCCACTTGGCAGTACA
TCAAGTGTATCATATGCCAAGTCCGCCCCCTATTGACGTCAATGACGGTAAATGGCCCGCCTGGCATTAT
GCCCAGTACATGACCTTACGGGACTTTCCTACTTGGCAGTACATCTACGTATTAGTCATCGCTATTACCA
TGGTGATGCGGTTTTGGCAGTACACCAATGGGCGTGGATAGCGGTTTGACTCACGGGGATTTCCAAGTCT
CCACCCCATTGACGTCAATGGGAGTTTGTTTTGGCACCAAAATCAACGGGACTTTCCAAAATGTCGTAAT
AACCCCGCCCCGTTGACGCAAATGGGCGGTAGGCGTGTACGGTGGGAGGTCTATATAAGCAGAGCTCGTT
TAGTGAACCGTCAGATCCTCACTCTCTTCCGCATCGCTGTCTGCGAGGGCCAGCTGTTGGGCTCGCGGTT
GAGGACAAACTCTTCGCGGTCTTTCCAGTACTCTTGGATCGGAAACCCGTCGGCCTCCGAACGGTACTCC
GCCACCGAGGGACCTGAGCGAGTCCGCATCGACCGGATCGGAAAACCTCTCGAGAAAGGCGTCTAACCAG
TCACAGTCGCAAGGTAGGCTGAGCACCGTGGCGGGCGGCAGCGGGTGGCGGTCGGGGTTGTTTCTGGCGG
AGGTGCTGCTGATGATGTAATTAAAGTAGGCGGTCTTGAGACGGCGGATGGTCGAGGTGAGGTGTGGCAG
GCTTGAGATCCAGCTGTTGGGGTGAGTACTCCCTCTCAAAAGCGGGCATTACTTCTGCGCTAAGATTGTC
AGTTTCCAAAAACGAGGAGGATTTGATATTCACCTGGCCCGATCTGGCCATACACTTGAGTGACAATGAC
ATCCACTTTGCCTTTCTCTCCACAGGTGTCCACTCCCAGGTCCAAGTTTAAACTGCGGCCGCCACCATGT
GGAGCACCCGGTCCCCAAATAGCACCGCCTGGCCCCTGAGCCTGGAACCTGACCCTGGCATGGCCAGCGC
CAGCACCACCATGCACACCACCACAATCGCCGAGCCCGATCCTGGCATGAGCGGCTGGCCCGACGGCAGA
ATGGAAACCAGCACCCCCACCATCATGGACGGCGCGCC
Features (pLannotate 1.2.2; 19 found; start..end, strand, type, name):
    659..714     +  polyA_signal   β-globin poly(A) signal: rabbit β-globin polyadenylation signal (Gil and Proudfoot, 1987)
   1228..2909    -  rep_origin     oriP (fragment): Epstein-Barr virus oriP replication origin (Yates et al., 2000)
   3036..3140    +  promoter       AmpR promoter: bla
   3141..4001    +  CDS            AmpR: β-lactamase; bla; confers resistance to ampicillin, carbenicillin, and related antibiotics
   4172..4760    +  rep_origin     ori: high-copy-number ColE1/pMB1/pBR322/pUC origin of replication
   4943..5035    +  CDS            lacI (fragment): lac repressor; lacI; The lac repressor binds to the lac operator to inhibit transcription in E. coli. This inhibition can be relieved by adding lactose or isopropyl-β-D-thiogalactopyranoside (IPTG).
   5048..5069    +  protein_bind   CAP binding site: CAP binding activates transcription in the presence of cAMP. E. coli catabolite activator protein
   5084..5114    +  promoter       lac promoter: promoter for the E. coli lac operon
   5122..5138    +  protein_bind   lac operator: The lac repressor binds to the lac operator to inhibit transcription in E. coli. This inhibition can be relieved by adding lactose or isopropyl-β-D-thiogalactopyranoside (IPTG). lac repressor encoded by lacI
   5208..5224    +  promoter       tet promoter (fragment): E. coli promoter for tetracycline efflux protein gene
   5234..5259    -  CDS            bla(M) (fragment): β-lactamase lacking the signal sequence; bla(M); allows cytosolic expression of β-lactamase
   5433..5812    +  enhancer       CMV enhancer: human cytomegalovirus immediate early enhancer
   5814..6013    +  promoter       CMV promoter: human cytomegalovirus (CMV) immediate early promoter
   6081..6119    +  misc_feature   Ad SA (fragment): adenovirus major late transcript splice acceptor (Friedrich and Soriano, 1991)
   6152..6361    -  CDS            PTP (fragment): TERM_ADE02 - Experimental evidence at protein level: Swiss-Prot protein existence level 1. Protein covalently bound to the viral DNA that acts as a primer for viral genomic replication by DNA strand displacement. Assembles on the viral origin of replication in an initiation complex with viral polymerase, DBP, host NFIA and host POU2F1/OCT1. During initiation, the polymerase covalently couples the first dCTP with Ser- 580 of pTP. The terminal protein stimulates the template activity over 20 fold compared to protein-free templates. Neo-synthesized viral genomes are linked to two preterminal prot
   6392..6481    +  intron         chimeric intron (fragment): chimera between introns from adenovirus and immunoglobulin heavy chain genes
   6500..6546    +  CDS            IgH signal sequence (fragment): signal sequence from the mouse immunoglobulin heavy chain variable region
   6577..6750    +  CDS            GYPC (fragment): GLPC_HUMAN - Also known as GLPC, GPC. Experimental evidence at protein level: Swiss-Prot protein existence level 1. This protein is a minor sialoglycoprotein in human erythrocyte membranes. The blood group Gerbich antigens and receptors for Plasmodium falciparum merozoites are most likely located within the extracellular domain. Glycophorin-C plays an important role in regulating the stability of red cells. From Homo sapiens (Human).
   6751..553     +  CDS            Cd4 (fragment) (across the origin): CD4_RAT - Experimental evidence at protein level: Swiss-Prot protein existence level 1. Integral membrane glycoprotein that plays an essential role in the immune response and serves multiple functions in responses against both external and internal offenses. In T-cells, functions primarily as a coreceptor for MHC class II molecule:peptide complex. The antigens presented by class II peptides are derived from extracellular proteins while class I peptides are derived from cytosolic proteins. Interacts simultaneously with the T-cell receptor (TCR) and the MHC class II presented by antigen presenti
