[The description below was written by a language model from this plasmid's Addgene catalogue record and pLannotate feature annotations shown in this document.]
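Description:
GlycophorinC-CD4d3+4-bio is a mammalian expression plasmid built on the pTT3 backbone, with a total size of about 6.8 kb. It belongs to a set of constructs for producing human erythrocyte surface proteins as recombinant fusions. It is propagated in E. coli through a high-copy ColE1/pUC-type origin and selected with ampicillin via the β-lactamase gene. The backbone also carries a fragment of the Epstein-Barr virus oriP, which in cell lines expressing EBNA1 supports episomal maintenance and helps boost yield from transient transfection. Small remnants of lac regulatory elements and other cloning-vector sequences are annotated but have no evident role in the payload.

Expression is driven by the human CMV immediate-early enhancer and promoter. Downstream lie adenovirus-derived leader and splice sequences and a chimeric intron fragment, which are typical of pTT vectors and promote efficient mRNA processing. One of these adenoviral stretches is annotated on the reverse strand as a terminal-protein fragment, which probably reflects sequence overlap rather than a coding function.

The open reading frame begins with a fragment matching a mouse immunoglobulin heavy-chain signal sequence. This is followed by a short portion of human glycophorin C (GYPC), about 170 nt, cloned between NotI and AscI sites. Its small size is consistent with only part of the protein, plausibly the extracellular region, although the record does not say so explicitly. The GYPC segment is fused at its C terminus to domains 3 and 4 of rat CD4 and, according to the catalogue entry, a biotinylation peptide, which is not separately annotated. A rabbit β-globin polyadenylation signal terminates the transcript.

The CD4 tag provides a common antibody-recognisable handle, and the biotinylation peptide allows capture on streptavidin. These features suit the protein to interaction screening, such as searching for Plasmodium falciparum ligands of red-cell receptors.
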