Addgene plasmid #73096: GlycophorinC-CD4d3+4-bio
Purpose: EXPRESs plasmid for human erythrocyte surface proteins encoding GlycophorinC with rat CD4d3+4-bio
Depositing lab: Gavin Wright. Depositing organization: Wellcome Sanger Institute. Publication: Basigin is a receptor essential for erythrocyte invasion by Plasmodium falciparum. Crosnier C, Bustamante LY, Bartholdson SJ, Bei AK, Theron M, Uchikawa M, Mboup S, Ndir O, Kwiatkowski DP, Duraisingh MT, Rayner JC, Wright GJ. Nature. 2011 Nov 9;480(7378):534-7. doi: 10.1038/nature10606. PubMed 22080952.
Backbone
  Vector backbone: pTT3
  Backbone manufacturer: Yves Durocher, NRC
  Backbone size w/o insert (bp): 6000
  Total vector size (bp): 6758
  Vector type: Mammalian Expression
Growth in bacteria
  Bacterial resistance: Ampicillin, 100 μg/mL
  Growth temperature: 37°C
  Growth strain: DH5alpha
  Copy number: Unknown
Gene/Insert
  Gene/Insert name: Glycophorin C
  Species: H. sapiens (human)
  Entrez Gene: GYPC (a.k.a. CD236, CD236R, GE, GPC, GPD, GYPD, PAS-2, PAS-2')
  Promoter: CMV
  Tag / fusion protein: ratCD4d3+4 (C terminal on insert); biotinylation peptide (C terminal on insert)
  Cloning method: Restriction Enzyme; 5′ cloning site NotI (not destroyed); 3′ cloning site AscI (not destroyed)
  Sequencing primers: 5′ CMW fwd
Resource information
  A portion of this plasmid was derived from a plasmid made by: pTT3 was obtained from Yves Durocher, National Research Council of Canada-Biotechnology Research Institute
Terms and licenses: Academic/Nonprofit Terms; Industry Terms: Not Available to Industry
How to cite: GlycophorinC-CD4d3+4-bio was a gift from Gavin Wright (Addgene plasmid # 73096 ; http://n2t.net/addgene:73096 ; RRID:Addgene_73096)
