>Addgene plasmid #73096 | GlycophorinC-CD4d3+4-bio | addgene partial sequence | sequence record 140371 | rb_glob_PA_term-R 5'-CCCATATGTCCTTCCGAGTG-3'
AATTTCCTTTATTAGCCAGAGGTCGAGGTCGGGGGATCCTTAATTAATCACGTGTCTAGACTTAACGATG
ATTCCACACCATTTTCTGTGCATCCAGAATATGATGCAGTGATCCGGAATTCAACCCTTTGGATAAAACC
TGGATCTTGGAGTCCATCTTGACCTCTTCACCTTCACTCAGTAGACATTGCCACACCCCTGCTTCAGGGG
CCTGCACTTGAATCACTTTCTCCTGCCTGGAGACCCTGGCCTCCTGATTCTCCTGCTTCAAGATCAGTCT
CATCTTGGGTGAGGTGGGTCCCATCACCTCACAGGTCAAAGTGTTGCTGTCGGGCTGAGTCACTTTCATC
ACCACCAGGTTCACTTCCTGATACAGTATCCCTCTGTCCAGAGTCAGGGTCAGGTTGCCAGAACCAGCAA
ACTGAAGGGAGACCTGGGGTATCTGAAGGGTGAGTGGGAGCGTTTCGGACAGCTGGAACTTGGGGTTGCT
AGTAGACTTCTGCACAGACACCTTTTGGTTCTTTAGGGAGAAGGTGATCCAGGACTGGGAAGAAGGAGCC
TTCTCTGCCTTCCATCTCAACTCTCCCTGCAGGCTTTCCTCTCCAAGGTTGAGTGGGAAGGAGAACTCCG
CTGACTCCCCCTCACTCTTATAGGCCGTGATGGAGGTCGACGGCGCGCCGTCCATGATGGTGGGGGTGCT
GGTTTCCATTCTGCCGTCGGGCCAGCCGCTCATGCCAGGATCGGGCTCGGCGATTGTGGTGGTGTGCATG
GTGGTGCTGGCGCTGGCCATGCCAGGGTCAGGTTCCAGGCTCAGG
