>Addgene plasmid #73096 | GlycophorinC-CD4d3+4-bio | addgene partial sequence | sequence record 140747 | pMT2-F 5'-TTGCCTTTCTCTCCACAGGT-3'
ACCATGTGGAGCACCCGGTCCCCAAATAGCACCGCCTGGCCCCTGAGCCTGGAACCTGACCCTGGCATGG
CCAGCGCCAGCACCACCATGCACACCACCACAATCGCCGAGCCCGATCCTGGCATGAGCGGCTGGCCCGA
CGGCAGAATGGAAACCAGCACCCCCACCATCATGGACGGCGCGCCGTCGACCTCCATCACGGCCTATAAG
AGTGAGGGGGAGTCAGCGGAGTTCTCCTTCCCACTCAACCTTGGAGAGGAAAGCCTGCAGGGAGAGTTGA
GATGGAAGGCAGAGAAGGCTCCTTCTTCCCAGTCCTGGATCACCTTCTCCCTAAAGAACCAAAAGGTGTC
TGTGCAGAAGTCTACTAGCAACCCCAAGTTCCAGCTGTCCGAAACGCTCCCACTCACCCTTCAGATACCC
CAGGTCTCCCTTCAGTTTGCTGGTTCTGGCAACCTGACCCTGACTCTGGACAGAGGGATACTGTATCAGG
AAGTGAACCTGGTGGTGATGAAAGTGACTCAGCCCGACAGCAACACTTTGACCTGTGAGGTGATGGGACC
CACCTCACCCAAGATGAGACTGATCTTGAAGCAGGAGAATCAGGAGGCCAGGGTCTCCAGGCAGGAGAAA
GTGATTCAAGTGCAGGCCCCTGAAGCAGGGGTGTGGCAATGTCTACTGAGTGAAGGTGAAGAGGTCAAGA
TGGACTCCAAGATCCAGGTTTTATCCAAAGGGTTGAATTCCGGATCACTGCATCATATTCTGGATGCACA
GAAA
